>Addgene plasmid #199768 | pET28a-cMSP1D1 | addgene full sequence | sequence record 404922 | Addgene NGS Result
GGCATAAATATCTCACTCGCAATCAAATTCAGCCGATAGCGGAACGGGAAGGCGACTGGAGTGCCATGTC
CGGTTTTCAACAAACCATGCAAATGCTGAATGAGGGCATCGTTCCCACTGCGATGCTGGTTGCCAACGAT
CAGATGGCGCTGGGCGCAATGCGCGCCATTACCGAGTCCGGGCTGCGCGTTGGTGCGGATATCTCGGTAG
TGGGATACGACGATACCGAAGACAGCTCATGTTATATCCCGCCGTTAACCACCATCAAACAGGATTTTCG
CCTGCTGGGGCAAACCAGCGTGGACCGCTTGCTGCAACTCTCTCAGGGCCAGGCGGTGAAGGGCAATCAG
CTGTTGCCCGTCTCACTGGTGAAAAGAAAAACCACCCTGGCGCCCAATACGCAAACCGCCTCTCCCCGCG
CGTTGGCCGATTCATTAATGCAGCTGGCACGACAGGTTTCCCGACTGGAAAGCGGGCAGTGAGCGCAACG
CAATTAATGTAAGTTAGCTCACTCATTAGGCACCGGGATCTCGACCGATGCCCTTGAGAGCCTTCAACCC
AGTCAGCTCCTTCCGGTGGGCGCGGGGCATGACTATCGTCGCCGCACTTATGACTGTCTTCTTTATCATG
CAACTCGTAGGACAGGTGCCGGCAGCGCTCTGGGTCATTTTCGGCGAGGACCGCTTTCGCTGGAGCGCGA
CGATGATCGGCCTGTCGCTTGCGGTATTCGGAATCTTGCACGCCCTCGCTCAAGCCTTCGTCACTGGTCC
CGCCACCAAACGTTTCGGCGAGAAGCAGGCCATTATCGCCGGCATGGCGGCCCCACGGGTGCGCATGATC
GTGCTCCTGTCGTTGAGGACCCGGCTAGGCTGGCGGGGTTGCCTTACTGGTTAGCAGAATGAATCACCGA
TACGCGAGCGAACGTGAAGCGACTGCTGCTGCAAAACGTCTGCGACCTGAGCAACAACATGAATGGTCTT
CGGTTTCCGTGTTTCGTAAAGTCTGGAAACGCGGAAGTCAGCGCCCTGCACCATTATGTTCCGGATCTGC
ATCGCAGGATGCTGCTGGCTACCCTGTGGAACACCTACATCTGTATTAACGAAGCGCTGGCATTGACCCT
GAGTGATTTTTCTCTGGTCCCGCCGCATCCATACCGCCAGTTGTTTACCCTCACAACGTTCCAGTAACCG
GGCATGTTCATCATCAGTAACCCGTATCGTGAGCATCCTCTCTCGTTTCATCGGTATCATTACCCCCATG
AACAGAAATCCCCCTTACACGGAGGCATCAGTGACCAAACAGGAAAAAACCGCCCTTAACATGGCCCGCT
TTATCAGAAGCCAGACATTAACGCTTCTGGAGAAACTCAACGAGCTGGACGCGGATGAACAGGCAGACAT
CTGTGAATCGCTTCACGACCACGCTGATGAGCTTTACCGCAGCTGCCTCGCGCGTTTCGGTGATGACGGT
GAAAACCTCTGACACATGCAGCTCCCGGAGACGGTCACAGCTTGTCTGTAAGCGGATGCCGGGAGCAGAC
AAGCCCGTCAGGGCGCGTCAGCGGGTGTTGGCGGGTGTCGGGGCGCAGCCATGACCCAGTCACGTAGCGA
TAGCGGAGTGTATACTGGCTTAACTATGCGGCATCAGAGCAGATTGTACTGAGAGTGCACCATTGCGGTG
TGAAATACCGCACAGATGCGTAAGGAGAAAATACCGCATCAGGCGCTCTTCCGCTTCCTCGCTCACTGAC
TCGCTGCGCTCGGTCGTTCGGCTGCGGCGAGCGGTATCAGCTCACTCAAAGGCGGTAATACGGTTATCCA
CAGAATCAGGGGATAACGCAGGAAAGAACATGTGAGCAAAAGGCCAGCAAAAGGCCAGGAACCGTAAAAA
GGCCGCGTTGCTGGCGTTTTTCCATAGGCTCCGCCCCCCTGACGAGCATCACAAAAATCGACGCTCAAGT
CAGAGGTGGCGAAACCCGACAGGACTATAAAGATACCAGGCGTTTCCCCCTGGAAGCTCCCTCGTGCGCT
CTCCTGTTCCGACCCTGCCGCTTACCGGATACCTGTCCGCCTTTCTCCCTTCGGGAAGCGTGGCGCTTTC
TCATAGCTCACGCTGTAGGTATCTCAGTTCGGTGTAGGTCGTTCGCTCCAAGCTGGGCTGTGTGCACGAA
CCCCCCGTTCAGCCCGACCGCTGCGCCTTATCCGGTAACTATCGTCTTGAGTCCAACCCGGTAAGACACG
ACTTATCGCCACTGGCAGCAGCCACTGGTAACAGGATTAGCAGAGCGAGGTATGTAGGCGGTGCTACAGA
GTTCTTGAAGTGGTGGCCTAACTACGGCTACACTAGAAGGACAGTATTTGGTATCTGCGCTCTGCTGAAG
CCAGTTACCTTCGGAAAAAGAGTTGGTAGCTCTTGATCCGGCAAACAAACCACCGCTGGTAGCGGTGGTT
TTTTTGTTTGCAAGCAGCAGATTACGCGCAGAAAAAAAGGATCTCAAGAAGATCCTTTGATCTTTTCTAC
GGGGTCTGACGCTCAGTGGAACGAAAACTCACGTTAAGGGATTTTGGTCATGAACAATAAAACTGTCTGC
TTACATAAACAGTAATACAAGGGGTGTTATGAGCCATATTCAACGGGAAACGTCTTGCTCTAGGCCGCGA
TTAAATTCCAACATGGATGCTGATTTATATGGGTATAAATGGGCTCGCGATAATGTCGGGCAATCAGGTG
CGACAATCTATCGATTGTATGGGAAGCCCGATGCGCCAGAGTTGTTTCTGAAACATGGCAAAGGTAGCGT
TGCCAATGATGTTACAGATGAGATGGTCAGACTAAACTGGCTGACGGAATTTATGCCTCTTCCGACCATC
AAGCATTTTATCCGTACTCCTGATGATGCATGGTTACTCACCACTGCGATCCCCGGGAAAACAGCATTCC
AGGTATTAGAAGAATATCCTGATTCAGGTGAAAATATTGTTGATGCGCTGGCAGTGTTCCTGCGCCGGTT
GCATTCGATTCCTGTTTGTAATTGTCCTTTTAACAGCGATCGCGTATTTCGTCTCGCTCAGGCGCAATCA
CGAATGAATAACGGTTTGGTTGATGCGAGTGATTTTGATGACGAGCGTAATGGCTGGCCTGTTGAACAAG
TCTGGAAAGAAATGCATAAACTTTTGCCATTCTCACCGGATTCAGTCGTCACTCATGGTGATTTCTCACT
TGATAACCTTATTTTTGACGAGGGGAAATTAATAGGTTGTATTGATGTTGGACGAGTCGGAATCGCAGAC
CGATACCAGGATCTTGCCATCCTATGGAACTGCCTCGGTGAGTTTTCTCCTTCATTACAGAAACGGCTTT
TTCAAAAATATGGTATTGATAATCCTGATATGAATAAATTGCAGTTTCATTTGATGCTCGATGAGTTTTT
CTAAGAATTAATTCATGAGCGGATACATATTTGAATGTATTTAGAAAAATAAACAAATAGGGGTTCCGCG
CACATTTCCCCGAAAAGTGCCACCTAAATTGTAAGCGTTAATATTTTGTTAAAATTCGCGTTAAATTTTT
GTTAAATCAGCTCATTTTTTAACCAATAGGCCGAAATCGGCAAAATCCCTTATAAATCAAAAGAATAGAC
CGAGATAGGGT
[37 nt withheld, positions 3652-3688]
AAAGAACGTGGACTCCAACGTCAAAGG
[49 nt withheld, positions 3716-3764]
T
[91 nt withheld, positions 3766-3856]
G
[124 nt withheld, positions 3858-3981]
CCCATTCGCCAATCCGGATATAGTTCCTCCTTTCAGCAAAAAACCCCTCAAGACCCGTTTAGAGGCCCCA
AGGGGTTATGCTAGTTATTGCTCAGCGGTGGCAGCAGCCAACTCAGCTTCCTTTCGGGCTTTGTTAGCAG
CCGGATCTCAGTGGTGGTGGTGGTGGTGCTCGAGTGCGGCCGCAAGCTTGTCATTCGGCAGGTTGTCAAC
GCGCATCAGATCCAGTTCACGTTCGAAGATTTCATCAATCGGCAGCATTTGACCGTCCACCGTCATAAAT
TTGTGATCTTTGGTGGCGCGGATCAGAGAACCATCTTCCAGACAATATTCAAACACTTCCTGTTCGCCAC
GGTCATGCCATTGCGCGACCGGCTGCGTGTAAATGTTGCCATTGTTGTCAACGCTATACACGGTGCATTC
AATGCGTTTTTCCACAATTTTACCAATCGGCAGCAGACCGTATTCCACCGTCAGGATTTCCGTTTCATAG
GACAGACAACCCTGGGTGTTCAGTTTTTTGGTATACTCTTCCAGCGCGCTCAGAAAGCTCACTTTAAAGC
TTTCCAGCACCGGCAGCAGGCCCTGACGCAGATCTTCCAGCGCCGGTTTCGCTTTTTCGCTCAGGGTGCT
CAGATGTTCGGTCGCTTTCGCATGATATTCCGCCAGACGCGCACCGCCGTTTTCTTTCAGCGCTTCCAGA
CGGGCCGCCAGACGCTGACGCAGTTCATCGCTATACGGCGCCAGATGGGTACGCAGCGCATCCACATGCG
CACGCGCACGATCACGCATCTCTTCGCCCAGCGGGCTCAGTTTTTCCTGCAGTTCATGCAGTTTCTGACG
CGCGCCTTCCTGCAGTTCCGCACGCAGCGGTTCCACTTTCTGACGATACAGTTCCATCTCTTCCTGCCAT
TTTTTCTGAAAGTCATCCAGATACGGCTGCACTTTCGCTTTCACCTCTTCCAGATCTTTGCTCATTTCCT
GACGCAGGCCTTCGGTTTCTTTTTCCAGGTTATCCCAAAATTCCTGGGTCACCGGGCCCAGCTGTTCACG
CAGTTTGCTAAAGGTGCTACCGTTAAAGCAGTTGGATGCGATAAAGCCATTTTTCAGGGCAAAGTTGTGG
TCACGTTCGACACCAATATCGTAGACATTCTGTTTGCCCAGATATTTACGGGTCGCGATTTTAATGCCCT
GAAAATACAGGTTTTCATGATGATGATGATGATGGCTGCTGCCCATGGTATATCTCCTTCTTAAAGTTAA
ACAAAATTATTTCTAGAGGGGAATTGTTATCCGCTCACAATTCCCCTATAGTGAGTCGTATTAATTTCGC
GGGATCGAGATCTCGATCCTCTACGCCGGACGCATCGTGGCCGGCATCACCGGCGCCACAGGTGCGGTTG
CTGGCGCCTATATCGCCGACATCACCGATGGGGAAGATCGGGCTCGCCACTTCGGGCTCATGAGCGCTTG
TTTCGGCGTGGGTATGGTGGCAGGCCCCGTGGCCGGGGGACTGTTGGGCGCCATCTCCTTGCATGCACCA
TTCCTTGCGGCGGCGGTGCTCAACGGCCTCAACCTACTACTGGGCTGCTTCCTAATGCAGGAGTCGCATA
AGGGAGAGCGTCGAGATCCCGGACACCATCGAATGGCGCAAAACCTTTCGCGGTATGGCATGATAGCGCC
CGGAAGAGAGTCAATTCAGGGTGGTGAATGTGAAACCAGTAACGTTATACGATGTCGCAGAGTATGCCGG
TGTCTCTTATCAGACCGTTTCCCGCGTGGTGAACCAGGCCAGCCACGTTTCTGCGAAAACGCGGGAAAAA
GTGGAAGCGGCGATGGCGGAGCTGAATTACATTCCCAACCGCGTGGCACAACAACTGGCGGGCAAACAGT
CGTTGCTGATTGGCGTTGCCACCTCCAGTCTGGCCCTGCACGCGCCGTCGCAAATTGTCGCGGCGATTAA
ATCTCGCGCCGATCAACTGGGTGCCAGCGTGGTGGTGTCGATGGTAGAACGAAGCGGCGTCGAAGCCTGT
AAAGCGGCGGTGCACAATCTTCTCGCGCAACGCGTCAGTGGGCTGATCATTAACTATCCGCTGGATGACC
AGGATGCCATTGCTGTGGAAGCTGCCTGCACTAATGTTCCGGCGTTATTTCTTGATGTCTCTGACCAGAC
ACCCATCAACAGTATTATTTTCTCCCATGAAGACGGTACGCGACTGGGCGTGGAGCATCTGGTCGCATTG
GGTCACCAGCAAATCGCGCTGTTAGCGGGCCCATTAAGTTCTGTCTCGGCGCGTCTGCGTCTGGCTGGCT
Features (pLannotate 1.2.2; 22 found; start..end, strand, type, name):
    495..516     +  protein_bind   CAP binding site: CAP binding activates transcription in the presence of cAMP. E. coli catabolite activator protein
    531..822     +  CDS            TcR (fragment): tetracycline efflux protein; tet; confers resistance to tetracycline
    894..1274    -  CDS            YPB1_ECOLX: Protein predicted: Swiss-Prot protein existence level 4. From Escherichia coli.
   1291..1482    +  CDS            rop: Rop protein, which maintains plasmids at low copy number; rop
   1584..1723    +  misc_feature   bom: basis of mobility region from pBR322
   1909..2497    -  rep_origin     ori: high-copy-number ColE1/pMB1/pBR322/pUC origin of replication
   2619..3434    +  CDS            KanR: aminoglycoside phosphotransferase; aph(3')-Ia; confers resistance to kanamycin in bacteria or G418 (Geneticin®) in eukaryotes
   3443..3500    -  promoter       AmpR promoter (fragment): bla
   3553..3981    -  rep_origin     f1 ori (sequence partly withheld): f1 bacteriophage origin of replication; arrow indicates direction of (+) strand synthesis
   4018..4065    -  terminator     T7 terminator: transcription terminator for bacteriophage T7 RNA polymerase
   4073..4122    -  CDS            SET1 (fragment): solubility-enhancement tag derived from T7 phage gene 10B
   4132..4149    -  CDS            9xHis (fragment): 9xHis affinity tag
   4180..4479    -  CDS            dnaE-N (fragment): DPO3A_SYNY3 - Experimental evidence at protein level: Swiss-Prot protein existence level 1. DNA polymerase III is a complex, multichain enzyme responsible for most of the replicative synthesis in bacteria. This DNA polymerase also exhibits 3' to 5' exonuclease activity. The alpha chain is the DNA polymerase (By similarity). From Synechocystis sp. (strain PCC 6803 / Kazusa).
   4483..5049    -  CDS            APOA1 (fragment): APOA1_GORGO - Experimental evidence at protein level: Swiss-Prot protein existence level 1. Participates in the reverse transport of cholesterol from tissues to the liver for excretion by promoting cholesterol efflux from tissues and by acting as a cofactor for the lecithin cholesterol acyltransferase (LCAT). As part of the SPAP complex, activates spermatozoa motility (By similarity). From Gorilla gorilla gorilla (Western lowland gorilla).
   5167..5187    -  CDS            TEV site: tobacco etch virus (TEV) protease recognition and cleavage site
   5187..5205    -  CDS            capTEV™ (fragment): composite tag for in vivo biotinylation, TEV protease cleavage, and 6xHis tagging
   5224..5246    -  RBS            RBS: efficient ribosome binding site from bacteriophage T7 gene 10 (Olins and Rangwala, 1989)
   5261..5285    -  protein_bind   lac operator: The lac repressor binds to the lac operator to inhibit transcription in E. coli. This inhibition can be relieved by adding lactose or isopropyl-β-D-thiogalactopyranoside (IPTG). lac repressor encoded by lacI
   5286..5304    -  promoter       T7 promoter: promoter for bacteriophage T7 RNA polymerase
   5326..5605    +  CDS            TcR (fragment): tetracycline efflux protein; tet; confers resistance to tetracycline
   5613..5690    +  promoter       lacI promoter: lacI
   5691..482     +  CDS            lacI (across the origin): lac repressor; lacI; The lac repressor binds to the lac operator to inhibit transcription in E. coli. This inhibition can be relieved by adding lactose or isopropyl-β-D-thiogalactopyranoside (IPTG).
