[The description below was written by a language model from this plasmid's Addgene catalogue record and pLannotate feature annotations shown in this document.]
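Description:
pET28a-cMSP1D1 is a bacterial expression plasmid built on the pET28a backbone for producing a circularized form of the membrane scaffold protein MSP1D1 in E. coli. It is propagated through a ColE1/pMB1-type origin accompanied by the rop gene and the bom region, and is selected with kanamycin via the aph(3')-Ia marker; an f1 origin is also present. The catalogue lists a total size of 6,458 bp, whereas the sequenced record underlying the feature table is 6,291 nt, a discrepancy the record does not explain.

Expression is driven by a T7 promoter controlled by an adjacent lac operator, with the plasmid-borne lacI gene supplying repressor, so transcription requires a host providing T7 RNA polymerase and is induced with IPTG. A T7 gene 10 ribosome binding site precedes the open reading frame and a T7 terminator follows it. The synthetic insert begins with an N-terminal His tag and a TEV protease site, followed by an unannotated stretch of about 100 bp. This stretch presumably encodes the C-terminal split-intein fragment, although the table does not label it. Next come the apolipoprotein A-I-derived MSP1D1 sequence, a DnaE N-terminal intein fragment, and a C-terminal His tag.

Placing the two intein halves on opposite ends of the scaffold protein allows protein splicing to join its termini during expression. This yields a covalently closed MSP1D1 and excises the intein pieces. Because the His tags lie outside the spliced region, they stay on the excised fragments and on unreacted precursor rather than on the circular product. The circularized scaffold is intended for assembling nanodiscs for structural studies of membrane proteins.
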