Addgene plasmid #199768: pET28a-cMSP1D1
Purpose: Expresses split-intein fused MSP1D1 for circularization during expression (external His-Tag)
Depositing lab: Franz Hagn. Depositing organization: Technische Universitaet Muenchen (TUM). Publication: A Split-Intein-Based Method for the Efficient Production of Circularized Nanodiscs for Structural Studies of Membrane Proteins. Miehling J, Goricanec D, Hagn F. Chembiochem. 2018 Sep 17;19(18):1927-1933. doi: 10.1002/cbic.201800345. Epub 2018 Jul 30. PubMed 29947468.
Backbone
  Vector backbone: pET28a
  Backbone size w/o insert (bp): 5369
  Total vector size (bp): 6458
  Vector type: Bacterial Expression
Growth in bacteria
  Bacterial resistance: Kanamycin, 50 μg/mL
  Growth temperature: Room Temperature
  Growth strain: DH5alpha
  Copy number: High Copy
Gene/Insert
  Gene/Insert name: cMSP1D1 (alt name: Circular Membrane Scaffold Protein 1D1)
  Species: Synthetic
  Insert size (bp): 1089
  Mutation: external His-Tags flanking the C and N termini
  Tag / fusion protein: His6-Tag (N terminal on insert); His6-Tag (C terminal on insert)
  Cloning method: Ligation Independent Cloning
  Sequencing primers: 5′ T7 Promotor; 3′ T7 Terminator
Terms and licenses: Academic/Nonprofit Terms; Industry Terms: Not Available to Industry
How to cite: pET28a-cMSP1D1 was a gift from Franz Hagn (Addgene plasmid # 199768 ; http://n2t.net/addgene:199768 ; RRID:Addgene_199768)
